Addgene plasmid #52517: RGS-6xHis-DRE-1-pcDNA3.1-
Purpose: expresses C. elegans DRE-1 in mammalian cells with RGS-6xHis tag at N-terminus
Depositing lab: Adam Antebi. Depositing organization: Max Planck Institute for Biology of Ageing. Publication: DRE-1/FBXO11-Dependent Degradation of BLMP-1/BLIMP-1 Governs C. elegans Developmental Timing and Maturation. Horn M, Geisen C, Cermak L, Becker B, Nakamura S, Klein C, Pagano M, Antebi A. Dev Cell. 2014 Mar 4. pii: S1534-5807(14)00069-0. doi: 10.1016/j.devcel.2014.01.028. PubMed 24613396.
Backbone
  Vector backbone: pcDNA3.1-
  Backbone manufacturer: Invitrogen
  Backbone size w/o insert (bp): 5404
  Total vector size (bp): 8224
  Modifications to backbone: addded/inserted sequence encoding "RGS-6xHis" tag at start of MCS to allow for fusion protein production
  Vector type: Mammalian Expression
  Selectable markers: Neomycin (select with G418)
Growth in bacteria
  Bacterial resistance: Ampicillin, 100 μg/mL
  Growth temperature: 37°C
  Growth strain: DH5alpha
  Copy number: High Copy
Gene/Insert
  Gene/Insert name: Dre-1
  Species: C. elegans (nematode)
  Insert size (bp): 2820
  Entrez Gene: dre-1 (a.k.a. CELE_K04A8.6)
  Promoter: CMV
  Tag / fusion protein: RGS-6xHis (N terminal on backbone)
  Cloning method: Restriction Enzyme; 5′ cloning site Not I (not destroyed); 3′ cloning site BamH I (not destroyed)
  Sequencing primers: 5′ T7; 3′ BGH-polyA reverse
Terms and licenses: Academic/Nonprofit Terms; Industry Terms: Not Available to Industry
How to cite: RGS-6xHis-DRE-1-pcDNA3.1- was a gift from Adam Antebi (Addgene plasmid # 52517 ; http://n2t.net/addgene:52517 ; RRID:Addgene_52517)
