[The description below was written by a language model from this plasmid's Addgene catalogue record and pLannotate feature annotations shown in this document.]
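Description:
RGS-6xHis-DRE-1-pcDNA3.1- is a mammalian expression plasmid of 8,224 bp built on the Invitrogen pcDNA3.1(-) backbone, which was modified by inserting a sequence encoding an RGS-6xHis epitope at the start of the multiple cloning site so that inserts are produced as N-terminally tagged fusions. In bacteria it is maintained at high copy through a ColE1/pUC-type origin and selected with ampicillin via the β-lactamase gene. An f1 origin is also present, which can support single-stranded DNA production. For mammalian cells, an SV40 early promoter drives the neomycin phosphotransferase gene, followed by an SV40 polyadenylation signal, allowing G418 selection of stable transfectants.

The payload is the Caenorhabditis elegans dre-1 coding sequence, recorded as a 2,820 bp insert cloned between NotI and BamHI sites that both remain intact. Transcription is driven by the human cytomegalovirus immediate early enhancer and promoter and terminated by the bovine growth hormone polyadenylation signal. A T7 promoter lies between the CMV promoter and the tag and is listed as the 5′ sequencing primer site. The His tag is annotated just upstream of dre-1, consistent with the N-terminal fusion. DRE-1 is the substrate-recognition F-box component of an SCF E3 ubiquitin ligase that targets proteins such as BLMP-1 for proteasomal degradation and acts as a heterochronic regulator of developmental timing. Several short automated annotations (HIV-1 LTR, ble, lacI and bom fragments) are probably backbone remnants or incidental matches rather than functional elements. The stated purpose is expression of tagged nematode DRE-1 in mammalian cells, where the RGS-6xHis tag permits antibody detection or metal-affinity purification.
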