Features (pLannotate 1.2.2; 21 found; start..end, strand, type, name):
     28..80      -  misc_feature   bom (fragment): basis of mobility region from pBR322
    235..614     +  enhancer       CMV enhancer: human cytomegalovirus immediate early enhancer
    615..818     +  promoter       CMV promoter: human cytomegalovirus (CMV) immediate early promoter
    814..847     +  LTR            5' LTR (truncated) (fragment): truncated 5' long terminal repeat (LTR) from HIV-1
    863..881     +  promoter       T7 promoter: promoter for bacteriophage T7 RNA polymerase
    917..934     +  CDS            7xHis (fragment): 6xHis affinity tag
   1025..3769    +  CDS            dre-1: DRE1_CAEEL - Experimental evidence at protein level: Swiss-Prot protein existence level 1. Substrate recognition component of a SCF (SKP1-CUL1-F-box protein) E3 ubiquitin-protein ligase complex which mediates the ubiquitination and subsequent proteasomal degradation of target proteins including blmp-1 (PubMed:17336909, PubMed:23431138, PubMed:24613396, PubMed:24968003). Heterochronic protein which is required for the timing of gonad development and epidermal seam cell differentiation (PubMed:17336909). Regulates tail-spike cell death through inhibition of the apoptosis regulator ced-9 (PubMed:
   3824..4048    +  polyA_signal   bGH poly(A) signal: bovine growth hormone polyadenylation signal
   4052..4073    +  promoter       SV40 promoter (fragment): SV40 enhancer and early promoter
   4094..4522    +  rep_origin     f1 ori (sequence partly withheld): f1 bacteriophage origin of replication; arrow indicates direction of (+) strand synthesis
   4536..4865    +  promoter       SV40 promoter: SV40 enhancer and early promoter
   4932..5723    +  CDS            neo: KKA2_KLEPN - Also known as kan, nptII. Experimental evidence at protein level: Swiss-Prot protein existence level 1. Resistance to kanamycin, neomycin, paromomycin, ribostamycin, butirosin and gentamicin B. From Klebsiella pneumoniae.
   5747..5905    +  CDS            ble (fragment): BLE_KLEPN - Experimental evidence at protein level: Swiss-Prot protein existence level 1. Binding protein with a strong affinity to the bleomycin family of antibiotics. Binds to CL990; an antimitotic-antibiotic compound. From Klebsiella pneumoniae.
   5900..6021    +  polyA_signal   SV40 poly(A) signal: SV40 polyadenylation signal
   6094..6110    -  protein_bind   lac operator: The lac repressor binds to the lac operator to inhibit transcription in E. coli. This inhibition can be relieved by adding lactose or isopropyl-β-D-thiogalactopyranoside (IPTG). lac repressor encoded by lacI
   6118..6148    -  promoter       lac promoter: promoter for the E. coli lac operon
   6163..6184    -  protein_bind   CAP binding site: CAP binding activates transcription in the presence of cAMP. E. coli catabolite activator protein
   6197..6289    -  CDS            lacI (fragment): lac repressor; lacI; The lac repressor binds to the lac operator to inhibit transcription in E. coli. This inhibition can be relieved by adding lactose or isopropyl-β-D-thiogalactopyranoside (IPTG).
   6472..7057    -  rep_origin     ori: high-copy-number ColE1/pMB1/pBR322/pUC origin of replication
   7228..8088    -  CDS            AmpR: β-lactamase; bla; confers resistance to ampicillin, carbenicillin, and related antibiotics
   8089..8193    -  promoter       AmpR promoter: bla
>Addgene plasmid #52517 | RGS-6xHis-DRE-1-pcDNA3.1- | depositor full sequence | sequence record 81771 | RGS-6xHis-DRE-1-pcDNA3.1- sequence 8224 bps
GACGGATCGGGAGATCTCCCGATCCCCTATGGTGCACTCTCAGTACAATCTGCTCTGATGCCGCATAGTT
AAGCCAGTATCTGCTCCCTGCTTGTGTGTTGGAGGTCGCTGAGTAGTGCGCGAGCAAAATTTAAGCTACA
ACAAGGCAAGGCTTGACCGACAATTGCATGAAGAATCTGCTTAGGGTTAGGCGTTTTGCGCTGCTTCGCG
ATGTACGGGCCAGATATACGCGTTGACATTGATTATTGACTAGTTATTAATAGTAATCAATTACGGGGTC
ATTAGTTCATAGCCCATATATGGAGTTCCGCGTTACATAACTTACGGTAAATGGCCCGCCTGGCTGACCG
CCCAACGACCCCCGCCCATTGACGTCAATAATGACGTATGTTCCCATAGTAACGCCAATAGGGACTTTCC
ATTGACGTCAATGGGTGGAGTATTTACGGTAAACTGCCCACTTGGCAGTACATCAAGTGTATCATATGCC
AAGTACGCCCCCTATTGACGTCAATGACGGTAAATGGCCCGCCTGGCATTATGCCCAGTACATGACCTTA
TGGGACTTTCCTACTTGGCAGTACATCTACGTATTAGTCATCGCTATTACCATGGTGATGCGGTTTTGGC
AGTACATCAATGGGCGTGGATAGCGGTTTGACTCACGGGGATTTCCAAGTCTCCACCCCATTGACGTCAA
TGGGAGTTTGTTTTGGCACCAAAATCAACGGGACTTTCCAAAATGTCGTAACAACTCCGCCCCATTGACG
CAAATGGGCGGTAGGCGTGTACGGTGGGAGGTCTATATAAGCAGAGCTCTCTGGCTAACTAGAGAACCCA
CTGCTTACTGGCTTATCGAAATTAATACGACTCACTATAGGGAGACCCAAGCTGGCTAGCCACCATGAGA
GGATCGCATCACCATCACCATCACGGGCCCTCTAGACTCGAGCGGCCGCTTATGTCGTCCTCTTCGTCAC
CATTCTTCCATCCTCCACCTCAACAAGTGATGGATGATACGACACAGCAATCGCCCAGTTACTCACAAAA
CTCGAATTCTCCATCACAACATACGTTCGAGTCAATGGAACCTGCTGCTGGAGGATCAACGTCGATGAGA
TATTCACCATCGGGAAGCTCCGAAGCAGACAATCCGACACTCGGATTGTTTTCTGCACAAGCCTCTTATC
CATACTCCCTCCGAAAACGTCGGCCTTGTTTGACAAAGGATGAGGATTTGTGCTTCCCGATTACAGCTGC
AACAGCTGATGAGACACCTCAACCCACGATGAAAAAGTTCAAGCTGGAATGTCTTTCACCTGGCGAAGCT
CGAGATTTCTCGATTGAAGACGAGAGCGGCACAAACCTGGAAGCCAAAATGGAGACAACGGAATGTGAAC
CAGAAGAAGAGGAGGCGGTGGAAGAAGAAGATCAACAAGATCATATCAATAGACTCCCCGAAGAACTTCT
TCTCAAAGTGTTTTCATTTCTTCCTGATAAATCGCTGCTTGCATGTAGTTCAGTCTCATACCGATTCAAT
CAAATTTCGAATAGTCATGAAGTGTGGAAGGAGCTGTATTGTAATTTATATGACTATCGAATTCCACTTT
TCCACCCATCTCATGCAAAATTCGAGTTCCGGGAACAGAGCCGTTGGCGGGATGGTAATCCATGGAAAGA
GTCCCATCGACAGCTTCATCATGGAGTTCATGTGATGAAAGAGCCACGGGTCAATCTTCGATCTGTCAAC
TATCGTTGTTTCGATCAAATTGAGAAGGCTCAATCGTTCTTGGAGGAGGATGAGTATAGAGAGAAACTTA
TTTTCTTGCACACTGGTGTTCATGAGCCAATCGACACAATTCTCATCAACACAGATGTGCAGATTATCGG
AGCAAGTGACTCACGAGATATCACATCTTCGGTTGTTCTCGAAGGAAGTAAAAATACCGCATTGACATTC
ACTGATGGAAGTGCAAACGCGTATTTCGGATTCATCACAGTCCGGTTTCGGGCTGATCCAGTGTGCAGGC
AGCAGCCACAGATTGCTCAGCAGGCTCAACAAATGAATCATTTCTATTCGATTTTAGTGACTGATAAGGA
TGCAATGCCATATATTGAAAGATGTGATATCACTTCGAAAGTTGGAAATGGTGCAGCTGTATGTGTGAAG
AAAAGTGCGGCTCCTAAATTCAAATATTGCACAGTTCTTGATTGTGAAAATGTTGGAATCTACATTACTG
ACAACGCCACCGGACACTATGAGCACTGTGAAATTGCTCGAAATACTTTGGCTGGTGTCTGGGTGAAAAA
TCATGCGAATCCCTACTTCCGAAAGTGTACAATTCATTCTGGAAAGGATGTGGGAGTTTTCACATTTGAA
CATGGTCAGGGTTACTTTGAAAAGTGCAATATCCATTCAAATCGGATATCTGGCATCGAGGTGAAAAATT
CGGCAAATCCGGTTGTGATTCGATGCGAAGTGCATCATGGTTACACTGGAGGTATCTATGTTCATGAGAG
AGGACGTGGCCAGTTTATGGAGAATCGGATATATGCGAACGCGTATGCAGGTATCTGGATCACTTCGCAT
TCTGATCCGACTATCCGAAAGAATGAGATTTTCACTGGACAACAGGGTGGAGTCTACATCTTTGGTGAAG
GACGAGGACTCATCGAGCAGAATAATATTTATGGAAACGCGTTGGCTGGAATTCAGATCCGCTCACAATC
CGATCCAATCGTAAGATTGAATAAGATTCACGATGGATTGCACGGAGGAATTTATGTTCACGAGAAAGGA
AGAGGATTGATTGAAGAGAATGAAGTTTATGGAAATACGTTGGCAGGAATCTGGGTAACAACTGGTTCAA
GTCCAATTCTGCGCAAAAATAGAATTCATTCTGGAAAACAGGTCGGAGTATACTTCTACGATCAAGGTCA
CGGACTTCTTGAAGAAAATGATATTTTCAATCATTTGTATTCCGGAGTGCAAATTCGAACGGGATCAAAC
CCAAAAATCACAAGGAATAAGATTTGGGGAGGTCAGAATGGAGGTGTACTCGTGTACAATGGAGGAAAGG
GATGCTTGGAAGACAATGAAATCTTCGATAATGCAATGGCGGGTGTCTGGATCAAAACAGACAGTGAGCC
AACTCTTCGACGAAACAAGATCTACGACGGAAGAGATGGCGGAGTTTGTATTTTCAATCGTGGTAAAGGT
CTTCTCGAGGACAATGAAATCTTCCGAAATGCGCAAGCTGGTGTTCTCATTTCAACCGAATCGAATCCAA
CTCTACGAAGAAATCGAGTATTTGATGGAAAATCGGCGGGAATCGAGATCACGAATGGAGCGACAGCTAC
ACTAGAAGAAAATCAATTGTTCAGAAATAAATATGGAGGACTTTGCGTAGCAACCGGTGTCACTCCAGTG
CAACGTGGAAATCGTATCTATGACAACCATGACACAATTTCTAGAGCTATCAAGACTGGCCTGTGTCTCT
TCAAAGTGAGCAGCAACAACAGTTTTCCGATGCACAATTTCTATAGATGTACCACGTGTAACACGACGGA
ACGTAATGCGATCTGCACCAACTGCATCAGAACATGCCATCGTGGTCATTCTGTAGAACTTGTGAGGTTC
GATAGATTCTTCTGCGACTGTGGTGCTGGAACTCTCGAACGGCACTGTCACCTGCAAAATGTGCCACGTG
ACAACGACACTGTCTATGACTCAGCGACGCCGATCTCCACTGAGACTGGCACCGAAATTTAAGGATCCGA
GCTCGGTACCAAGCTTAAGTTTAAACCCGCTGATCAGCCTCGACTGTGCCTTCTAGTTGCCAGCCATCTG
TTGTTTGCCCCTCCCCCGTGCCTTCCTTGACCCTGGAAGGTGCCACTCCCACTGTCCTTTCCTAATAAAA
TGAGGAAATTGCATCGCATTGTCTGAGTAGGTGTCATTCTATTCTGGGGGGTGGGGTGGGGCAGGACAGC
AAGGGGGAGGATTGGGAAGACAATAGCAGGCATGCTGGGGATGCGGTGGGCTCTATGGCTTCTGAGGCGG
AAAGAACCAGCTGGGGCTCTAGGGGGTATCCCC
[124 nt withheld, positions 4094-4217]
C
[91 nt withheld, positions 4219-4309]
A
[49 nt withheld, positions 4311-4359]
CCTTTGACGTTGGAGTCCACGTTCTTT
[37 nt withheld, positions 4387-4423]
ACCCTATCTCGGTCTATTCTTTTGATTTATAAGGGATTTTGCCGATTTCGGCCTATTGGTTAAAAAATGA
GCTGATTTAACAAAAATTTAACGCGAATTAATTCTGTGGAATGTGTGTCAGTTAGGGTGTGGAAAGTCCC
CAGGCTCCCCAGCAGGCAGAAGTATGCAAAGCATGCATCTCAATTAGTCAGCAACCAGGTGTGGAAAGTC
CCCAGGCTCCCCAGCAGGCAGAAGTATGCAAAGCATGCATCTCAATTAGTCAGCAACCATAGTCCCGCCC
CTAACTCCGCCCATCCCGCCCCTAACTCCGCCCAGTTCCGCCCATTCTCCGCCCCATGGCTGACTAATTT
TTTTTATTTATGCAGAGGCCGAGGCCGCCTCTGCCTCTGAGCTATTCCAGAAGTAGTGAGGAGGCTTTTT
TGGAGGCCTAGGCTTTTGCAAAAAGCTCCCGGGAGCTTGTATATCCATTTTCGGATCTGATCAAGAGACA
GGATGAGGATCGTTTCGCATGATTGAACAAGATGGATTGCACGCAGGTTCTCCGGCCGCTTGGGTGGAGA
GGCTATTCGGCTATGACTGGGCACAACAGACAATCGGCTGCTCTGATGCCGCCGTGTTCCGGCTGTCAGC
GCAGGGGCGCCCGGTTCTTTTTGTCAAGACCGACCTGTCCGGTGCCCTGAATGAACTGCAGGACGAGGCA
GCGCGGCTATCGTGGCTGGCCACGACGGGCGTTCCTTGCGCAGCTGTGCTCGACGTTGTCACTGAAGCGG
GAAGGGACTGGCTGCTATTGGGCGAAGTGCCGGGGCAGGATCTCCTGTCATCTCACCTTGCTCCTGCCGA
GAAAGTATCCATCATGGCTGATGCAATGCGGCGGCTGCATACGCTTGATCCGGCTACCTGCCCATTCGAC
CACCAAGCGAAACATCGCATCGAGCGAGCACGTACTCGGATGGAAGCCGGTCTTGTCGATCAGGATGATC
TGGACGAAGAGCATCAGGGGCTCGCGCCAGCCGAACTGTTCGCCAGGCTCAAGGCGCGCATGCCCGACGG
CGAGGATCTCGTCGTGACCCATGGCGATGCCTGCTTGCCGAATATCATGGTGGAAAATGGCCGCTTTTCT
GGATTCATCGACTGTGGCCGGCTGGGTGTGGCGGACCGCTATCAGGACATAGCGTTGGCTACCCGTGATA
TTGCTGAAGAGCTTGGCGGCGAATGGGCTGACCGCTTCCTCGTGCTTTACGGTATCGCCGCTCCCGATTC
GCAGCGCATCGCCTTCTATCGCCTTCTTGACGAGTTCTTCTGAGCGGGACTCTGGGGTTCGAAATGACCG
ACCAAGCGACGCCCAACCTGCCATCACGAGATTTCGATTCCACCGCCGCCTTCTATGAAAGGTTGGGCTT
CGGAATCGTTTTCCGGGACGCCGGCTGGATGATCCTCCAGCGCGGGGATCTCATGCTGGAGTTCTTCGCC
CACCCCAACTTGTTTATTGCAGCTTATAATGGTTACAAATAAAGCAATAGCATCACAAATTTCACAAATA
AAGCATTTTTTTCACTGCATTCTAGTTGTGGTTTGTCCAAACTCATCAATGTATCTTATCATGTCTGTAT
ACCGTCGACCTCTAGCTAGAGCTTGGCGTAATCATGGTCATAGCTGTTTCCTGTGTGAAATTGTTATCCG
CTCACAATTCCACACAACATACGAGCCGGAAGCATAAAGTGTAAAGCCTGGGGTGCCTAATGAGTGAGCT
AACTCACATTAATTGCGTTGCGCTCACTGCCCGCTTTCCAGTCGGGAAACCTGTCGTGCCAGCTGCATTA
ATGAATCGGCCAACGCGCGGGGAGAGGCGGTTTGCGTATTGGGCGCTCTTCCGCTTCCTCGCTCACTGAC
TCGCTGCGCTCGGTCGTTCGGCTGCGGCGAGCGGTATCAGCTCACTCAAAGGCGGTAATACGGTTATCCA
CAGAATCAGGGGATAACGCAGGAAAGAACATGTGAGCAAAAGGCCAGCAAAAGGCCAGGAACCGTAAAAA
GGCCGCGTTGCTGGCGTTTTTCCATAGGCTCCGCCCCCCTGACGAGCATCACAAAAATCGACGCTCAAGT
CAGAGGTGGCGAAACCCGACAGGACTATAAAGATACCAGGCGTTTCCCCCTGGAAGCTCCCTCGTGCGCT
CTCCTGTTCCGACCCTGCCGCTTACCGGATACCTGTCCGCCTTTCTCCCTTCGGGAAGCGTGGCGCTTTC
TCATAGCTCACGCTGTAGGTATCTCAGTTCGGTGTAGGTCGTTCGCTCCAAGCTGGGCTGTGTGCACGAA
CCCCCCGTTCAGCCCGACCGCTGCGCCTTATCCGGTAACTATCGTCTTGAGTCCAACCCGGTAAGACACG
ACTTATCGCCACTGGCAGCAGCCACTGGTAACAGGATTAGCAGAGCGAGGTATGTAGGCGGTGCTACAGA
GTTCTTGAAGTGGTGGCCTAACTACGGCTACACTAGAAGAACAGTATTTGGTATCTGCGCTCTGCTGAAG
CCAGTTACCTTCGGAAAAAGAGTTGGTAGCTCTTGATCCGGCAAACAAACCACCGCTGGTAGCGGTTTTT
TTGTTTGCAAGCAGCAGATTACGCGCAGAAAAAAAGGATCTCAAGAAGATCCTTTGATCTTTTCTACGGG
GTCTGACGCTCAGTGGAACGAAAACTCACGTTAAGGGATTTTGGTCATGAGATTATCAAAAAGGATCTTC
ACCTAGATCCTTTTAAATTAAAAATGAAGTTTTAAATCAATCTAAAGTATATATGAGTAAACTTGGTCTG
ACAGTTACCAATGCTTAATCAGTGAGGCACCTATCTCAGCGATCTGTCTATTTCGTTCATCCATAGTTGC
CTGACTCCCCGTCGTGTAGATAACTACGATACGGGAGGGCTTACCATCTGGCCCCAGTGCTGCAATGATA
CCGCGAGACCCACGCTCACCGGCTCCAGATTTATCAGCAATAAACCAGCCAGCCGGAAGGGCCGAGCGCA
GAAGTGGTCCTGCAACTTTATCCGCCTCCATCCAGTCTATTAATTGTTGCCGGGAAGCTAGAGTAAGTAG
TTCGCCAGTTAATAGTTTGCGCAACGTTGTTGCCATTGCTACAGGCATCGTGGTGTCACGCTCGTCGTTT
GGTATGGCTTCATTCAGCTCCGGTTCCCAACGATCAAGGCGAGTTACATGATCCCCCATGTTGTGCAAAA
AAGCGGTTAGCTCCTTCGGTCCTCCGATCGTTGTCAGAAGTAAGTTGGCCGCAGTGTTATCACTCATGGT
TATGGCAGCACTGCATAATTCTCTTACTGTCATGCCATCCGTAAGATGCTTTTCTGTGACTGGTGAGTAC
TCAACCAAGTCATTCTGAGAATAGTGTATGCGGCGACCGAGTTGCTCTTGCCCGGCGTCAATACGGGATA
ATACCGCGCCACATAGCAGAACTTTAAAAGTGCTCATCATTGGAAAACGTTCTTCGGGGCGAAAACTCTC
AAGGATCTTACCGCTGTTGAGATCCAGTTCGATGTAACCCACTCGTGCACCCAACTGATCTTCAGCATCT
TTTACTTTCACCAGCGTTTCTGGGTGAGCAAAAACAGGAAGGCAAAATGCCGCAAAAAAGGGAATAAGGG
CGACACGGAAATGTTGAATACTCATACTCTTCCTTTTTCAATATTATTGAAGCATTTATCAGGGTTATTG
TCTCATGAGCGGATACATATTTGAATGTATTTAGAAAAATAAACAAATAGGGGTTCCGCGCACATTTCCC
CGAAAAGTGCCACCTGACGTC
