>Addgene plasmid #52517 | RGS-6xHis-DRE-1-pcDNA3.1- | addgene partial sequence | sequence record 120020 | CMV-F 5'-CGCAAATGGGCGGTAGGCGTG-3'
ACTAGAGAACCCACTGCTTACTGGCTTATCGAAATTAATACGACTCACTATAGGGAGACCCAAGCTGGCT
AGCCACCATGAGAGGATCGCATCACCATCACCATCACGGGCCCTCTAGACTCGAGCGGCCGCTTATGTCG
TCCTCTTCGTCACCATTCTTCCATCCTCCACCTCAACAAGTGATGGATGATACGACACAGCAATCGCCCA
GTTACTCACAAAACTCGAATTCTCCATCACAACATACGTTCGAGTCAATGGAACCTGCTGCTGGAGGATC
AACGTCGATGAGATATTCACCATCGGGAAGCTCCGAAGCAGACAATCCGACACTCGGATTGTTTTCTGCA
CAAGCCTCTTATCCATACTCCCTCCGAAAACGTCGGCCTTGTTTGACAAAGGATGAGGATTTGTGCTTCC
CGATTACAGCTGCAACAGCTGATGAGACACCTCAACCCACGATGAAAAAGTTCAAGCTGGAATGTCTTTC
ACCTGGCGAAGCTCGAGATTTCTCGATTGAAGACGAGAGCGGCACAAACCTGGAAGCCAAAATGGAGACA
ACGGAATGTGAACCAGAAGAAGAGGAGGCGGTGGAAGAAGAAGATCAACAAGATCATATCAATAGACTCC
CCGAAGAACTTCTTCTCAAAGTGTTTTCATTTCTTCCTGATAAATCGCTGCTTGCATGTAGTTCAGTCTC
ATACCGATTCAATCAAATTTCGAATAGTCATGAAGTGTGGAAGGAGCTGTATTGTAATTTATATGACTAT
CGAATTCCACTTTTCCACCCATCTCATGCAAAATTCGAGTTCCGGGAACAGAGCCGTTGGCGGGATGGTA
ATCCATGGAAAGAGTCCCATCGACAGCTTCATCATGGAGTTCATGTGATGAAAGAGCCACGGGTCAATCT
TCGATCTGTCAACTATCGTTGTTTCGATCAA
